>Addgene plasmid #28178 | R-R334W-(Kin-7) | addgene partial sequence | sequence record 34531 | 28178 with mPrkar1a-F (5' AGATGGGCAGAAGATTGTGG 3')
TCATTTTAGAGGGCACAGCTGCTGTGCTGCAGCGTCGGTCAGAAAACGAAGAATTTGTTGAAGTGGGACG
ACTGGGGCCTTCTGATTATTTTGGTGAAATTGCCCTGCTGATGAATCGTCCTTGGGCTGCCACTGTGGTT
GCCCGGGGCCCTTTGAAGTGCGTTAAGTTGGACCGGCCTCGGTTTGAACGCGTCCTTGGCCCGTGCTCAG
ACATCCTCAAGCGGAACATCCAGCAGTACAACAGCTTCGTGTCCCTGTCCGTCTGACCCGCGCCTCCTGT
GCCTCCCC
