>Addgene plasmid #28178 | R-R334W-(Kin-7) | addgene partial sequence | sequence record 34532 | 28178 with MT1-F
TCTCCTTACTCCGTAGCTCCAGCTTCACCAGATCGATCCTCTAGAGGACCCCCCACCACACCTGAGAACC
ATGGCGTCTGGCAGTATGGCAACCAGTGAGGAAGAGCGGAGTCTCCGGGAATGCGAGCTCTATGTGCAGA
AGCACAATATCCAGGCCCTGCTGAAGGACTCCATCGTGCAGCTGTGCACTACGCGGCCCGAGAGGCCCAT
GGCATTCCTTCGGGAATACTTTGAGAGGTTGGAGAAGGAGGAGGCAAGACAGATTCAGTGTCTACAGAAA
ACCGGCATCCGTACTGACTCGAGGGAGGACGAGATCTCTCCTCCACCCCCCAATCCAGTGGTGAAGGGCC
GACGGCGCCGAGGTGCTATCAGTGCTGAAGTTTACACTGAGGAGGATGCTGCCTCCTACGTTAGAAAGGT
TATTCCAAAAGATTATAAGACAATGGCTGCTTTAGCCAAGGCCATCGAAAAGAATGTGCTGTTTTCACAC
CTTGATGATAACGAGAGAAGTGACATTTTTGATGCTATGTTTCCAGTCTCCTTTATTGCTGGAGAGACGG
TTATTCAGCAAGGTGATGAAGGGGATAACTTCTATGTGATTGATCAAGGAGAAATGGATGTCTATGTCAA
TAATGAATGGGCAACCAGTGTTGGGGAAGGAGGGAGCTTTGGAGAGCTGGCTTTGATTTATGGAACACCC
AGAGCAGCCACTGTCAAAGCAAAGACAAACGTGAAACTGTGGGGCATCGACCGAGACAGCTACCGAAGAA
TCCTCATGGGAAGCACTCTGCGA
