[The description below was written by a language model from this plasmid's Addgene catalogue record.]
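Description:
R-R334W-(Kin-7) is a mammalian expression plasmid built on the pMT-REV backbone (about 7.6 kb without the insert), a zinc-inducible vector in which transcription of the insert is driven by the metallothionein promoter. It is maintained in E. coli as a high-copy plasmid under ampicillin selection. The record does not provide a feature table, so the origin of replication, polyadenylation signal and any mammalian selection marker are not stated. No epitope tags or reporters are listed either.

The insert is mouse Prkar1a, which encodes the type I alpha regulatory subunit of cAMP-dependent protein kinase (PKA), carrying the point mutation R334W. According to the depositor, this variant acts as a dominant-negative regulatory subunit. Regulatory subunits normally hold the PKA catalytic subunits inactive until cAMP binding releases them, so a mutant with impaired response to cAMP would be expected to keep the kinase inhibited even when cAMP levels rise, overriding the endogenous wild-type subunit. The "Kin-7" part of the name and the associated publication link the mutation to the Kin mutant Y1 mouse adrenocortical tumour cell lines, which are resistant to cAMP. The plasmid was used in work defining the molecular basis of that resistance.

Because the metallothionein promoter responds to heavy metals such as zinc, expression of the mutant subunit can be switched on in transfected cells. This makes the construct useful for suppressing PKA signalling in an inducible way and for testing whether a given cellular response depends on cAMP-dependent protein kinase activity. Part of the plasmid was derived from a construct made in another laboratory.
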