Addgene plasmid #28178: R-R334W-(Kin-7)
Depositing lab: Bernard Schimmer. Depositing organization: University of Toronto. Publication: Molecular basis for the 3',5'-cyclic adenosine monophosphate resistance of Kin mutant Y1 adrenocortical tumor cells. Olson MF, Krolczyk AJ, Gorman KB, Steinberg RA, Schimmer BP. Mol Endocrinol. 1993 Apr . 7(4):477-87. 10.1210/mend.7.4.8388994 PubMed 8388994.
Backbone
  Vector backbone: pMT-REV
  Backbone size w/o insert (bp): 7600
  Vector type: Mammalian Expression
Growth in bacteria
  Bacterial resistance: Ampicillin, 100 μg/mL
  Growth temperature: 37°C
  Growth strain: DH5alpha
  Copy number: High Copy
Gene/Insert
  Gene/Insert name: Prkar1a
  Species: M. musculus (mouse)
  Mutation: R334W
  Entrez Gene: PRKAR1A (a.k.a. ACRDYS1, ADOHR, CAR, CNC, CNC1, PKR1, PPNAD1, PRKAR1, Prkar1alpha, TSE1)
  Cloning method: Restriction Enzyme
  Sequencing primers: 5′ MT1-F
Resource information
  A portion of this plasmid was derived from a plasmid made by: G.S. McKnight, Univ. Washington, Seattle
Terms and licenses: Academic/Nonprofit Terms; Industry Terms: Not Available to Industry
Depositor comments: Expression vector encoding dominant-negative regulatory subunit of type 1 cAMP-dependent protein kinase. pMT-REV is a zinc-inducible expression vector driven by the metallothionein promoter.
How to cite: R-R334W-(Kin-7) was a gift from Bernard Schimmer (Addgene plasmid # 28178 ; http://n2t.net/addgene:28178 ; RRID:Addgene_28178)
